Addgene plasmid #239512: pKS1337
Purpose: Express Yea4p membrane protein cargo, peroxisomal Ynd1p truncation, and Pex22 peroxisomal chauffeur
Depositing lab: John Dueber. Depositing organization: University of California, Berkeley.
Backbone
  Vector backbone: TMP138
  Backbone manufacturer: Internal
  Vector type: Yeast Expression
  Selectable markers: URA3
Growth in bacteria
  Bacterial resistance: Kanamycin, 50 μg/mL
  Growth temperature: 37°C
  Growth strain: DH5alpha
  Copy number: High Copy
Gene/Insert
  Gene/Insert name: ScYea4p-mTurquoise2-2xCrk_SH3
  Species: S. cerevisiae (budding yeast)
  Cloning method: Golden Gate
Terms and licenses: Academic/Nonprofit Terms; Industry Terms: Not Available to Industry
Depositor comments: Additional inserts: 1) ScYnd1p(1-495)-ePTS1; 2) ScPex22(1-36)-mRuby2-SH3pep
How to cite: pKS1337 was a gift from John Dueber (Addgene plasmid # 239512 ; http://n2t.net/addgene:239512 ; RRID:Addgene_239512)
