[The description below was written by a language model from this plasmid's Addgene catalogue record and pLannotate feature annotations shown in this document.]
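Description:
pKS1337 is an 11.4 kb yeast expression plasmid assembled by Golden Gate cloning in the in-house TMP138 backbone. In E. coli it is maintained at high copy through a ColE1/pUC-type origin with kanamycin selection, and in Saccharomyces cerevisiae it is selected by the URA3 auxotrophic marker, which can also be counterselected with 5-FOA. No yeast replication origin (2μ or CEN/ARS) is annotated. Instead, fragments matching yeast genomic genes (TIM9 next to URA3, GEA2 after the bacterial origin) appear in the backbone. These may be homology arms for chromosomal integration, although the record does not say so.

The plasmid carries three expression units that together test recruitment of a membrane protein to peroxisomes. The listed insert is Yea4p, a UDP-N-acetylglucosamine transporter, fused to the cyan fluorescent protein mTurquoise2 and two tandem Crk-type SH3 domains. The "chauffeur" is the N-terminal 36 residues of Pex22, a peroxisomal membrane anchor, fused to mRuby2 and an SH3-binding peptide. Binding between the peptide and the SH3 domains is presumably what carries the Yea4p cargo to the peroxisomal membrane, and the cyan and red fluorophores allow colocalisation to be checked by imaging. The third unit encodes Ynd1p residues 1–495, a truncation of the yeast apyrase (nucleoside di- and triphosphatase), carrying an enhanced PTS1 signal for import into the peroxisome; it is followed by the ADH1 terminator.

A TEF1 promoter lies upstream of the mRuby2 fusion. The promoters driving the Yea4p and Ynd1p units were not detected by the annotation and are not stated in the record. The short Pex22 segment is also unannotated, and a small MRL1-matching fragment upstream of TEF1 is probably part of a regulatory region rather than an intended coding sequence.
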