Features (pLannotate 1.2.2; 15 found; start..end, strand, type, name):
    732..1757    +  CDS            YEA4: YEA4_YEAST - Experimental evidence at protein level: Swiss-Prot protein existence level 1. Sugar transporter that specifically mediates the transport of UDP-N-acetylglucosamine (UDP-GlcNAc) and is required for cell wall chitin synthesis. From Saccharomyces cerevisiae (strain ATCC 204508 / S288c) (Baker's yeast).
   1764..2477    +  CDS            mTurquoise2: mTurquoise2 is a basic (constitutively fluorescent) cyan fluorescent protein published in 2012, derived from Aequorea victoria. It is reported to be a rapidly-maturing monomer with very low acid sensitivity.
   2487..2684    +  CDS            crk (fragment): CRK_XENLA - Experimental evidence at transcript level: Swiss-Prot protein existence level 2. Required for apoptosis in Xenopus egg extracts (PubMed:9029144). Involved in cell branching and adhesion (By similarity). May mediate attachment-induced mapk8 activation, membrane ruffling and cell motility in a Rac-dependent manner. May regulate the efna5-epha3 signaling (By similarity). From Xenopus laevis (African clawed frog).
   2688..2876    +  CDS            CRKL (fragment): CRKL_HUMAN - Experimental evidence at protein level: Swiss-Prot protein existence level 1. May mediate the transduction of intracellular signals. From Homo sapiens (Human).
   3826..5310    +  CDS            YND1 (fragment): YND1_YEAST - Experimental evidence at protein level: Swiss-Prot protein existence level 1. Catalyzes the hydrolysis of phosphoanhydride bonds of nucleoside tri- and di-phosphates. Has equal high activity toward ADP/ATP, GDP/GTP, and UDP/UTP and approximately 50% less toward CDP/CTP and thiamine pyrophosphate. Has no activity toward GMP. Required for Golgi glycosylation and cell wall integrity. Together with CDC55, required for adenovirus E4orf4 (early region 4 open reading frame 4) induced toxicity, the apyrase activity is not required for this function. Plays a role in sphingolipid synthesis.
   5366..5553    +  terminator     ADH1 terminator: S. cerevisiae ADH1; transcription terminator for the S. cerevisiae alcohol dehydrogenase 1 (ADH1) gene
   5625..5741    +  CDS            MRL1 (fragment): MRL1_YEAST - Experimental evidence at protein level: Swiss-Prot protein existence level 1. Sorting receptor involved in the transport of vacuolar enzymes from the Golgi complex to the vacuole. Involved in the delivery and maturation of PEP4 (vacuolar proteinase A) and PRB1 (vacuolar proteinase B). From Saccharomyces cerevisiae (strain ATCC 204508 / S288c) (Baker's yeast).
   5903..6310    +  promoter       TEF1 promoter: S. cerevisiae TEF1; promoter for EF-1α
   6444..7151    +  CDS            mRuby2: mRuby2 is a basic (constitutively fluorescent) red fluorescent protein published in 2012, derived from Entacmaea quadricolor. It has moderate acid sensitivity.
   7492..7668    +  promoter       URA3 promoter (fragment): S. cerevisiae URA3
   7669..8472    +  CDS            URA3: orotidine-5'-phosphate decarboxylase, required for uracil biosynthesis; S. cerevisiae URA3; yeast auxotrophic marker, counterselectable with 5-fluoroorotic acid (5-FOA)
   8740..9000    +  CDS            TIM9: TIM9_YEAST - Experimental evidence at protein level: Swiss-Prot protein existence level 1. Mitochondrial intermembrane chaperone that participates in the import and insertion of multi-pass transmembrane proteins into the mitochondrial inner membrane. Also required for the transfer of beta- barrel precursors from the TOM complex to the sorting and assembly machinery (SAM complex) of the outer membrane. Acts as a chaperone-like protein that protects the hydrophobic precursors from aggregation and guide them through the mitochondrial intermembrane space. Compared to TIM10, it may have a strong st
   9114..9929    -  CDS            KanR: aminoglycoside phosphotransferase; aph(3')-Ia; confers resistance to kanamycin in bacteria or G418 (Geneticin®) in eukaryotes
  10154..10742   +  rep_origin     ori: high-copy-number ColE1/pMB1/pBR322/pUC origin of replication
  10849..11205   +  CDS            GEA2 (fragment): GEA2_YEAST - Experimental evidence at protein level: Swiss-Prot protein existence level 1. Activates the ARF proteins by exchanging bound GDP for free GTP. Plays a role in maintaining mitochondrial morphology (PubMed:25190516). From Saccharomyces cerevisiae (strain ATCC 204508 / S288c) (Baker's yeast).
>Addgene plasmid #239512 | pKS1337 | addgene full sequence | sequence record 489589 | Addgene NGS Result
ACTGGCCGATAATTGCAGACGAACGTTGATAGGTCAAGATCAATGTAAACAATTACTTTGTTATGTAGAG
TTTTTTTAGCTACCTATATTCCACCATAACATCAATCATGCGGTTGCTGGTGTATTTACCAATAATGTTT
AATGTATATATATATATATATATATGGGGCCGTATACTTACATATAGTAGATGTCAAGCGTAGGCGCTTC
CCCTGCCGGCTGTGAGGGCGCCATAACCAAGGTATCTATAGACCGCCAATCAGCAAACTACCTCCGTACA
TTCATGTTGCACCCACACATTTATACACCCAGACCGCGACAAATTACCCATAAGGTTGTTTGTGACGGCG
TCGTACAAGAGAACGTGGGAACTTTTTAGGCTCACCAAAAAAGAAAGAAAAAATACGAGTTGCTGACAGA
AGCCTCAAGAAAAAAAAAATTCTTCTTCGACTATGCTGGAGGCAGAGATGATCGAGCCGGTAGTTAACTA
TATATAGCTAAATTGGTTCCATCACCTTCTTTTCTGGTGTCGCTCCTTCTAGTGCTATTTCTGGCTTTTC
CTATTTTTTTTTTTCCATTTTTCTTTCTCTCTTTCTAATATATAAATTCTCTTGCATTTTCTATTTTTCT
CTCTATCTATTCTACTTGTTTATTCCCTTCAAGGTTTTTTTTTAAGGAGTACTTGTTTTTAGAATATACG
GTCAACGAACTATAATTAACTAAACAGATCTATGTGGAACTCACTAAAAGCATTCGCTCTAGTGTTCGGA
GGTTGTTGCTCCAATGTTATTACATTTGAAACCTTAATGAGCAACGAAACAGGCAGCATTAATAATCTCA
TTACTTTTTGTCAATTTTTATTTGTTACATGTCAGGGACTCCCCGAATTTCTGGATGTTCATCAACCTTT
CCCTTACTTCAAGCCTCTGAAAACTCCACTTCACGTTTATGTCATTACTGTCGTTTTATTTTATATTTCA
TCTACGACGAATAATAACGTATTTAAATACAACATATCCATTCCGATTCATATCGTTTTCAGATGCTTCG
GAACCGTAATAACCATGTTTACATGCTGGTTATTAAATGGTAGGAAATATACAAAGATTCAGATTTTATC
AACACTATTTTTAACCATTGGAGCTATAATTGCCTCATTATTCAAAGATGCTGATTTTCGGTACCAAGAT
TTGAAACTGCAAGCGTGGAAAATTGGAAGTGACCAATCTGTAGATCTCACTTTTATTTTTGGCATTTGTA
TACTAGTACTTTCATCATTCACATCATCTTTACTTTCAGCATACAATGAACGTACGTATCAAAAATATGG
AAAGCATTGGAAGGAGAATATCTTTTACAGTCATTTTTTATCATTACCTCTCTTTCTATTTAGTCGAAAG
CAGTTAATTCACGAATATCGAGTGATGAGAAAGTCTGAAAGAATATTGTGTTCAAATTTTGGAGGGAAGA
TTCTAGTCCCGCGAGAAGAAACTCTCCTTCTTTTCAATGTGTTAACACAATATTTTTGCGTCAAGGGTGT
TAATATCCTCGCCAGTAAAACAAACGCTCTGACACTTTCCATAACATTACTTGTAAGAAAATTTATAAGT
CTTTTACTGAGCGTCCGACTTTTCGATAATAACTTGTCATATACTGGCTACATCGGGGTCTACCTAGTCT
TTTTTGGTGCCTTTATATACTCGCTGGGATCAATTCACCCCAGGCAAAATGACAAGGGGGCGATAAAGAA
AAGTAAAGGTTCTGTTTCTAAAGGTGAAGAATTATTCACTGGTGTTGTCCCAATTTTGGTTGAATTAGAT
GGTGATGTTAATGGTCACAAATTTTCTGTCTCCGGTGAAGGTGAAGGTGATGCTACTTACGGTAAATTGA
CCTTAAAATTTATTTGTACTACTGGTAAATTGCCAGTTCCATGGCCAACCTTAGTCACTACTTTATCTTG
GGGTGTTCAATGTTTTGCAAGATACCCAGATCATATGAAACAACATGACTTTTTCAAGTCTGCCATGCCA
GAAGGTTATGTTCAAGAAAGAACTATTTTTTTCAAAGATGACGGTAACTACAAGACCAGAGCTGAAGTCA
AGTTTGAAGGTGATACCTTAGTTAATAGAATCGAATTAAAAGGTATTGATTTTAAAGAAGATGGTAACAT
TTTAGGTCACAAATTGGAATACAATTATTTCTCTGACAATGTTTACATCACTGCTGACAAACAAAAGAAT
GGTATCAAAGCTAACTTCAAAATTAGACACAACATTGAAGATGGTGGTGTTCAATTAGCTGACCATTATC
AACAAAATACTCCAATTGGTGATGGTCCAGTCTTGTTACCAGACAACCATTACTTATCCACTCAATCTAA
GTTATCCAAAGATCCAAACGAAAAGAGGGACCACATGGTCTTGTTAGAATTTGTTACTGCTGCTGGTATT
ACCTTGGGTATGGATGAATTGTACAAAGGATCCGCAGAGTATGTGCGGGCCCTGTTTGACTTTAATGGGA
ATGATGAAGAAGACCTTCCCTTTAAGAAAGGAGACATCCTGAGAATCCGGGATAAGCCTGAAGAGCAGTG
GTGGAATGCAGAGGACAGCGAAGGAAAGAGGGGGATGATTCCTGTCCCTTACGTGGAGAAGTATGGATCT
GGGAGCGGATCTGGAGGCAGCATGGCGGAATATGTACGAGCTCTTTTTGATTTTAATGGCAATGATGAGG
AGGATCTCCCTTTTAAAAAGGGCGATATTCTGCGCATTCGTGATAAGCCAGAGGAACAATGGTGGAACGC
CGAGGATAGTGAGGGGAAACGCGGCATGATTCCGGTGCCGTATGTAGAGAAGTACTAATGGCGCCAATTG
GTGCGGCAATTGATAATAACGAAAATGTCTTTTAATGATCTGGGTATAATGAGGAATTTTCCGAACGTTT
TTACTTTATATATATATATACATGTAACATATATTCTATACGCTATAGAGAAAGGAAATTTTTCAATTAA
AAAAAAAATAGAGAAAGAGTTTCACTTCTTGATTATCGCTAACACTAATGGTTGAAGTACTGCTACTTTA
ATTTTATGCTGCCAAACCAGATGTCAACACAGCTACAACGTATATATTAAATTTGCTCTTGTTCTGTACT
TTCCTAATTCTTATGTAAAAAGACAAGAATTTATGATACTATTTAATAACAAAAAACTACCTAAGAAAAG
CATCATGCAGTCGAAATTGAAATCGAAAAGTAAAACTTTAACGGAACATGTTTGAAATTCTAAGAAAGCA
TACATCTTCATCCCTTATATATAGAGTTATGTTTGATATTAGTAGTCATGTTGTAATCTCTGGCCTAAGT
ATACGTAACGAAAATGGTAGCACGTCGCGTTTATGGCCCCCAGGTTAATGTGTTCTCTGAAATTCGCATC
ACTTTGAGAAATAATGGGAACACCTTACGCGTGAGCTGTGCCCACCGCTTCGCCTAATAAAGCGGTGTTC
TCAAAATTTCTCCCCGTTTTCAGGATCACGAGCGCCATCTAGTTCTGGTAAAATCGCGCTTACAAGAACA
AAGAAAAGAAACATCGCGTAATGCAACAGTGAGACACTTGCCGTCATATATAAGGTTTTGGATCAGTAAC
CGTTATTTGAGCATAACACAGGTTTTTAAATATATTATTATATATCATGGTATATGTGTAAAATTTTTTT
GCTGACTGGTTTTGTTTATTTATTTAGCTTTTTAAAAATTTTACTTTCTTCTTGTTAATTTTTTCTGATT
GCTCTATACTCAAACCAACAACAACTTACTCTACAACTAAGATCTATGCTCATAGAAAACACTAATGATC
GGTTTGGTATCGTCATAGATGCAGGGTCTTCGGGTTCGAGAATCCATGTGTTTAAGTGGCAGGACACGGA
ATCGCTTCTTCATGCAACAAACCAGGACTCACAGTCCATATTACAATCAGTACCTCATATTCATCAAGAA
AAAGACTGGACTTTTAAGCTGAATCCAGGCTTGTCGAGTTTTGAAAAAAAACCTCAAGATGCGTACAAAT
CTCACATCAAGCCGTTACTAGATTTTGCTAAGAATATTATCCCTGAATCACATTGGTCGAGTTGTCCCGT
TTTTATTCAAGCAACCGCGGGCATGCGCCTTTTACCTCAAGACATACAATCTTCCATTTTGGATGGTTTG
TGTCAGGGGCTCAAACACCCTGCAGAATTTTTGGTTGAGGATTGCTCAGCACAAATTCAAGTCATTGATG
GTGAAACCGAAGGTTTATATGGCTGGCTTGGCTTAAACTATCTATATGGACACTTTAATGACTATAATCC
AGAAGTCTCTGACCATTTTACATTTGGGTTTATGGACATGGGCGGTGCCTCTACTCAGATTGCGTTTGCA
CCGCATGATTCAGGAGAAATAGCTAGACATAGAGATGACATCGCCACCATCTTCTTGAGGAGTGTTAACG
GAGATTTGCAGAAATGGGACGTTTTTGTTAGTACGTGGTTAGGGTTTGGTGCCAATCAGGCTAGAAGAAG
GTACTTGGCTCAGTTGATCAATACCCTTCCAGAAAACACAAATGATTACGAAAATGATGACTTCTCTACA
AGGAACTTGAATGATCCATGTATGCCGCGAGGAAGCAGCACGGATTTTGAATTTAAAGATACCATATTTC
ACATCGCGGGTTCTGGGAATTACGAACAATGTACAAAATCTATTTATCCGTTACTTTTAAAGAACATGCC
TTGTGATGACGAGCCGTGCTTGTTTAATGGTGTTCATGCTCCTCGAATAGACTTTGCCAATGACAAATTT
ATAGGTACTTCTGAGTACTGGTACACTGCCAACGACGTATTCAAACTTGGGGGCGAATACAACTTTGACA
AATTTAGCAAAAGCCTAAGGGAGTTTTGCAATTCCAATTGGACGCAAATATTAGCGAACAGTGATAAAGG
CGTGTATAATTCTATTCCGGAGAATTTTTTGAAAGATGCATGCTTTAAGGGCAATTGGGTCCTTAATATA
CTTCATGAAGGGTTTGATATGCCTCGAATAGATGTCGACGCAGAAAATGTCAATGACAGGCCCTTATTTC
AAAGTGTGGAAAAAGTCGAAGAACGAGAGTTATCGTGGACACTAGGCAGAATTTTACTTTATGCCTCAGG
TAGCATATTGGCAGGTAATGATGACTTCATGGTGGGTATTGCGCCCAGTGAAAGAAGAACTAAGCTCACT
GGTAAGAAATTCATACCTGGCAAGTTACTGGAGTCTGATCAACTACGCAAGCAAAGTTCCGGATCCGGTT
CATTGGGAAGAGGTAGAAGATCCAAATTGTAATAACTCGAGTGGCGCGAATTTCTTATGATTTATGATTT
TTATTATTAAATAAGTTATAAAAAAAATAAGTGTATACAAATTTTAAAGTGACTCTTAGGTTTTAAAACG
AAAATTCTTATTCTTGAGTAACTCTTTCCTGTAGGTCAGGTTGCTTTCTCAGGTATAGCATGAGGTCGCT
CTTATTGACCACACCTCTACCGGCATGCCGAGCAAATGCCTGCAAATCGCTCCCCATTTCGCTGGATGCA
CACACTGGCTTAAGATGACAACGCCTTGCCAACAGGGAGTTCTTCAGAGACATGGAGGCTCAAAACGAAA
TTATTGACAGCCTAGACATCAATAGTCATACAACAGAAAGCGACCACCCAACTTTGGCTGATAATAGCGT
ATAAACAATGCATACTTTGTACGTTCAAAATACAATGCAGTAGATATATTTATGCATATTACATATAATA
CATATCACATAGGAAGCAACAGGCGCGTTGGACTTTTAATTTTCGAGGACCGCGAATCCTTACATCACAC
CCAATCCCCCACAAGTGATCCCCCACACACCATAGCTTCAAAATGTTTCTACTCCTTTTTTACTCTTCCA
GATTTTCTCGGACTCCGCGCATCGCCGTACCACTTCAAAACACCCAAGCACAGCATACTAAATTTCCCCT
CTTTCTTCCTCTAGGGTGTCGTTAATTACCCGTACTAAAGGTTTGGAAAAGAAAAAAGACACCGCCTCGT
TTCTTTTTCTTCGTCGAAAAAGGCAATAAAAATTTTTATCACGTTTCTTTTTCTTGAAAATTTTTTTTTT
TGATTTTTTTCTCTTTCGATGACCTCCCATTGATATTTAAGTTAATAAACGGTCATCAATTTCTCAAGTT
TCAGTTTCATTTTTCTTGTTCTATTACAACTTTTTTTACTTCTTGCTCATTAGAAAGAAAGCATAGCAAT
CTAATCTAAGTTTTAATTACAAAAGATCTATGCCACCACCATCAAGAAGTAGAATAAACAAAACAAGAAC
ATTAGGAATAGTGGGTACAGCTATAGCAGTGTTGGTCACGTCCTACTATATATATCAAAAGGTGACAGGT
TCTGTGTCCAAAGGAGAGGAGTTAATCAAGGAAAACATGAGAATGAAAGTTGTCATGGAGGGCTCCGTTA
ATGGTCACCAATTCAAGTGTACAGGGGAAGGTGAAGGTAATCCTTACATGGGTACACAAACTATGAGAAT
TAAAGTAATTGAAGGCGGACCACTACCATTTGCATTTGACATTCTGGCAACGTCATTCATGTACGGATCA
CGAACTTTCATCAAGTACCCTAAAGGTATACCAGACTTTTTCAAGCAATCTTTTCCAGAGGGTTTTACAT
GGGAAAGGGTTACAAGATACGAAGATGGGGGTGTCGTCACAGTTATGCAAGATACTTCATTAGAAGATGG
CTGCCTTGTCTATCATGTGCAAGTAAGAGGGGTGAATTTTCCTTCTAACGGACCTGTGATGCAGAAAAAG
ACCAAAGGTTGGGAACCAAATACTGAAATGATGTACCCAGCTGATGGAGGTTTGAGAGGCTACACACACA
TGGCGCTTAAAGTTGATGGTGGAGGTCATTTGTCTTGTAGTTTTGTTACCACTTATCGTTCTAAAAAGAC
TGTTGGCAATATCAAAATGCCAGGAATACATGCTGTAGACCACAGACTAGAAAGACTCGAAGAGAGCGAT
AACGAAATGTTCGTTGTACAGAGAGAGCATGCCGTAGCCAAATTTGCTGGCTTAGGCGGTGGTATGGATG
AATTGTATAAGGGATCCGGGTCAGGCTCCGGATCTGGCCCTCCCCCAGCTCTTCCGCCAAAAAGACGAAG
GTAATGGCAGTGCTTTTAACTAAGAATTATTAGTCTTTTCTGCTTATTTTTTCATCATAGTTTAGAACAC
TTTATATTAACGAATAGTTTATGAATCTATTTAGGTTTAAAAATTGATACAGTTTTATAAGTTACTTTTT
CAAAGACTCGTGCTGTCTATTGCATAATGCACTGGAAGGGGAAAAAAAAGGTGCACACGCGTGGCTTTTT
CTTGAATTTGCAGTTTGAAAAATGCTGAGCAGTTACAGAGATGTTACGAACCACTAGTGCACTGCAGTAC
ACGGTTTCCTTGAAATTTTTTTGATTCGGTAATCTCCGAACAGAAGGAAGAACGAAGGAAGGAGCACAGA
CTTAGATTGGTATATATACGCATATGTAGTGTTGAAGAAACATGAAATTGCCCAGTATTCTTAACCCAAC
TGCACAGAACAAAAACGTGCAGGAAACGAAGATAAATCATGTCGAAAGCTACATATAAGGAACGTGCTGC
TACTCATCCTAGTCCTGTTGCTGCCAAGCTATTTAATATCATGCACGAAAAGCAAACAAACTTGTGTGCT
TCATTGGATGTTCGTACCACCAAGGAATTACTGGAGTTAGTTGAAGCATTAGGTCCCAAAATTTGTTTAC
TAAAAACACATGTGGATATCTTGACTGATTTTTCCATGGAGGGCACAGTTAAGCCGCTAAAGGCATTATC
CGCCAAGTACAATTTTTTACTCTTCGAAGACAGAAAATTTGCTGACATTGGTAATACAGTCAAATTGCAG
TACTCTGCGGGTGTATACAGAATAGCAGAATGGGCAGACATTACGAATGCACACGGTGTGGTGGGCCCAG
GTATTGTTAGCGGTTTGAAGCAGGCGGCAGAAGAAGTAACAAAGGAACCTAGAGGCCTTTTGATGTTAGC
AGAATTGTCATGCAAGGGCTCCCTATCTACTGGAGAATATACTAAGGGTACTGTTGACATTGCGAAGAGC
GACAAAGATTTTGTTATCGGCTTTATTGCTCAAAGAGACATGGGTGGAAGAGATGAAGGTTACGATTGGT
TGATTATGACACCCGGTGTGGGTTTAGATGACAAGGGAGATGCATTGGGTCAACAGTATAGAACCGTGGA
TGATGTGGTTTCTACAGGATCTGACATTATTATTGTTGGAAGAGGACTATTTGCAAAGGGAAGGGATGCT
AAGGTAGAGGGTGAACGTTACAGAAAAGCAGGCTGGGAAGCATATTTGAGAAGATGCGGCCAGCAAAACT
AAAAAACTGTATTATAAGTAAATGCATGTATACTAAACTCACAAATTAGAGCTTCAATTTAATTATATCA
GTTATTACCCGAGTAGAGCACTTGAATCCACTGCCCCGGGAATCTCGGTCGTAATGATTTCTATAATGAC
GAAAAAAAAAAAATTGGAAAGAAAAAGCTTCATGGCCTTTATAAAAAGGAACTATCCAATACCTCGCCAG
AACCAAGTAACAGTATTTTACGGGGCACAAATCAAGAACAATAAGACAGGACTGTAAAGATGGACGCATT
GAACTCCAAAGAACAACAAGAGTTCCAAAAAGTAGTGGAACAAAAGCAAATGAAGGATTTCATGCGTTTG
TACTCTAATCTGGTAGAAAGATGTTTCACAGACTGTGTCAATGACTTCACAACATCAAAGCTAACCAATA
AGGAACAAACATGCATCATGAAGTGCTCAGAAAAGTTCTTGAAGCATAGCGAACGTGTAGGGCAGCGTTT
CCAAGAACAAAACGCTGCCTTGGGACAAGGCTTGGGCCGATAAGGTGTACTGGCGTATATATATCTAATT
ATGTATCTCTGGTGTAGCCCATTTTTAGCATGTAAATATAAAGACCGAGCGGCCGCGTGTTACAACCAAT
TAACCAATTCTGATTAGAAAAACTCATCGAGCATCAAATGAAACTGCAATTTATTCATATCAGGATTATC
AATACCATATTTTTGAAAAAGCCGTTTCTGTAATGAAGGAGAAAACTCACCGAGGCAGTTCCATAGGATG
GCAAGATCCTGGTATCGGTCTGCGATTCCGACTCGTCCAACATCAATACAACCTATTAATTTCCCCTCGT
CAAAAATAAGGTTATCAAGTGAGAAATCACCATGAGTGACGACTGAATCCGGTGAGAATGGCAAAAGCTT
ATGCATTTCTTTCCAGACTTGTTCAACAGGCCAGCCATTACGCTCGTCATCAAAATCACTCGCATCAACC
AAACCGTTATTCATTCGTGATTGCGCCTGAGCGAGGCGAAATACGCGATCGCTGTTAAAAGGACAATTAC
AAACAGGAATCGAATGCAACCGGCGCAGGAACACTGCCAGCGCATCAACAATATTTTCACCTGAATCAGG
ATATTCTTCTAATACCTGGAATGCTGTTTTCCCGGGGATCGCAGTGGTGAGTAACCATGCATCATCAGGA
GTACGGATAAAATGCTTGATGGTCGGAAGAGGCATAAATTCCGTCAGCCAGTTTAGTCTGACCATCTCAT
CTGTAACATCATTGGCAACGCTACCTTTGCCATGTTTCAGAAACAACTCTGGCGCATCGGGCTTCCCATA
CAATCGATAGATTGTCGCACCTGATTGCCCGACATTATCGCGAGCCCATTTATACCCATATAAATCAGCA
TCCATGTTGGAATTTAATCGCGGCCTGGAGCAAGACGTTTCCCGTTGAATATGGCTCATAACACCCCTTG
TATTACTGTTTATGTAAGCAGACAGTTTTATTGTTCATGATGATATATTTTTATCTTGTGCAATGTAACA
TCAGAGATTTTGAGACACAACGTGGCTTTGTTGAATAAATCGAACTTTTGCTGAGTTGAAGGATCAGTCA
TGACCAAAATCCCTTAACGTGAGTTTTCGTTCCACTGAGCGTCAGACCCCGTAGAAAAGATCAAAGGATC
TTCTTGAGATCCTTTTTTTCTGCGCGTAATCTGCTGCTTGCAAACAAAAAAACCACCGCTACCAGCGGTG
GTTTGTTTGCCGGATCAAGAGCTACCAACTCTTTTTCCGAAGGTAACTGGCTTCAGCAGAGCGCAGATAC
CAAATACTGTTCTTCTAGTGTAGCCGTAGTTAGGCCACCACTTCAAGAACTCTGTAGCACCGCCTACATA
CCTCGCTCTGCTAATCCTGTTACCAGTGGCTGCTGCCAGTGGCGATAAGTCGTGTCTTACCGGGTTGGAC
TCAAGACGATAGTTACCGGATAAGGCGCAGCGGTCGGGCTGAACGGGGGGTTCGTGCACACAGCCCAGCT
TGGAGCGAACGACCTACACCGAACTGAGATACCTACAGCGTGAGCTATGAGAAAGCGCCACGCTTCCCGA
AGGGAGAAAGGCGGACAGGTATCCGGTAAGCGGCAGGGTCGGAACAGGAGAGCGCACGAGGGAGCTTCCA
GGGGGAAACGCCTGGTATCTTTATAGTCCTGTCGGGTTTCGCCACCTCTGACTTGAGCGTCGATTTTTGT
GATGCTCGTCAGGGGGGCGGAGCCTATGGAAAAACGCCAGCAACGCGGCCTTTTTACGGTTCCTGGCCTT
TTGCTGGCCTTTTGCTCACATGTTCTTTCCTGCGTTATCCCCTGATTCTGTGGATAACCGTGCGGCCGCC
AATGCTAAATTCGAGTGAAACACAGGAAGATCAGAAAATCCTCATTTCATCCATATTAACAATAATTTCA
AATGTTTATTTGCATTATTTGAAACTAGGCAAGACAAGCAACGAAACGTTTTTGAAAATTTTGAGTATTT
TCAATAAATTTGTAGAGGACTCAGATATTGAAAAAAAGCTACAGCAATTAATACTTGATAAGAAGAGTAT
TGAGAAGGGCAACGGTTCATCATCTCATGGATCTGCACATGAACAAACACCAGAGTCAAACGACGTTGAA
ATTGAGGCTACTGCGCCAATTGATGACAATACAGACGATGATAACAAACCGAAGTTATCTGATGTAGAAA
AGGATTAAAGATGCTAAGAGATAGTGATGATATTTCATAAATAATGTAATTCTATATATGTTAATTACCT
TTTTTGCGAGGCATATTTATGGTGAAGGATAAGTTTTGACCATCAAAGAAGGTTAATGTGGCTGTGGTTT
CAGGGTCCATAAAGCCCACATGGATAACATTACCCCTGAATTCGCATCTAGACTGA
